Addgene plasmid #174140: pCMV-T7-SpCas9-NG-P2A-mScarlet (MNW005)
Purpose: CMV and T7 promoter expression plasmid for human codon optimized SpCas9-NG(L1111R/D1135V/G1218R/E1219F/A1322R/R1335V/T1337R) with a c-terminal bi-partite NLS, 3x flag tag, and P2A-mScarlet
Depositing lab: Benjamin Kleinstiver. Depositing organization: Massachusetts General Hospital.
Backbone
  Vector backbone: JDS246 (Plasmid #43861)
  Vector type: Mammalian Expression ; in vitro transcription; T7 promoter
Growth in bacteria
  Bacterial resistance: Ampicillin, 100 μg/mL
  Growth temperature: 37°C
  Growth strain: DH5alpha
  Copy number: High Copy
Gene/Insert
  Gene/Insert name: human codon optimized SpCas9-NG with BPNLS-3xFLAG-P2A-mScarlet (alt name: MNW005)
  Species: Synthetic
  Mutation: SpCas9-NG=L1111R/D1135V/G1218R/E1219F/A1322R/R1335V/T1337R
  Promoter: CMV and T7
  Tag / fusion protein: BPNLS-3xFLAG-P2A-mScarlet (C terminal on insert)
  Cloning method: Gibson Cloning
  Sequencing primers: 5′ oBK6928-CCAAGTCTCCACCCCATTGACG; 3′ oBK219-GGGAGTGGCACCTTCCAGGGTC
Terms and licenses: Academic/Nonprofit Terms; Industry Terms: Not Available to Industry
How to cite: pCMV-T7-SpCas9-NG-P2A-mScarlet (MNW005) was a gift from Benjamin Kleinstiver (Addgene plasmid # 174140 ; http://n2t.net/addgene:174140 ; RRID:Addgene_174140)
