[The description below was written by a language model from this plasmid's Addgene catalogue record and pLannotate feature annotations shown in this document.]
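Description:
pCMV-T7-SpCas9-NG-P2A-mScarlet (MNW005) is an 8.4 kb mammalian expression and in vitro transcription plasmid built on the JDS246 Cas9 expression backbone. It is propagated in E. coli as a high-copy plasmid through a ColE1/pUC-type origin and selected with ampicillin via the β-lactamase gene. The remaining bacterial elements in the feature table (lac promoter/operator, CAP site, and lacI, bom, SV40 promoter and MCS fragments) appear to be backbone remnants with no stated role.

The payload is a single open reading frame placed behind the CMV enhancer and immediate-early promoter, followed directly by a T7 promoter. The same cassette can therefore be transcribed by RNA polymerase II in transfected mammalian cells or by T7 RNA polymerase in vitro. It encodes a human codon-optimized Streptococcus pyogenes Cas9 carrying the SpCas9-NG substitutions L1111R, D1135V, G1218R, E1219F, A1322R, R1335V and T1337R. This engineered variant has a relaxed PAM requirement, recognizing NG rather than NGG. The annotation software splits the Cas9 coding region into overlapping N- and C-terminal matches, but these represent one continuous gene. At the C terminus, the nuclease is fused to a bipartite nuclear localization signal and a 3xFLAG epitope for nuclear import and immunodetection. A P2A ribosome-skipping peptide and the red fluorescent protein mScarlet follow, and the transcript ends at a bGH polyadenylation signal. The NLS and P2A are listed in the catalogue fields but not individually annotated in the feature table.

Because P2A releases mScarlet as a separate protein from the same transcript, red fluorescence marks the cells expressing the nuclease and allows them to be identified or sorted. No guide RNA cassette is recorded, so a guide would have to be supplied separately for genome editing at NG PAM sites.
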