Features (pLannotate 1.2.2; 18 found; start..end, strand, type, name):
    132..335     +  promoter       CMV promoter: human cytomegalovirus (CMV) immediate early promoter
    377..395     +  promoter       T7 promoter: promoter for bacteriophage T7 RNA polymerase
    409..2127    +  CDS            Cas9(N): N-terminal portion of Streptococcus pyogenes Cas9 (Zetsche et al., 2015)
   2014..4512    +  CDS            Cas9(C): C-terminal portion of Streptococcus pyogenes Cas9 (Zetsche et al., 2015)
   4600..4665    +  CDS            3xFLAG: three tandem FLAG® epitope tags, followed by an enterokinase cleavage site
   4741..5436    +  CDS            mScarlet: mScarlet is a basic (constitutively fluorescent) red fluorescent protein published in 2016, derived from synthetic construct. It has moderate acid sensitivity.
   5491..5715    +  polyA_signal   bGH poly(A) signal: bovine growth hormone polyadenylation signal
   5719..5740    +  promoter       SV40 promoter (fragment): SV40 enhancer and early promoter
   5745..5761    +  misc_feature   MCS (fragment): pBluescript multiple cloning site
   5810..5826    -  protein_bind   lac operator: The lac repressor binds to the lac operator to inhibit transcription in E. coli. This inhibition can be relieved by adding lactose or isopropyl-β-D-thiogalactopyranoside (IPTG). lac repressor encoded by lacI
   5834..5864    -  promoter       lac promoter: promoter for the E. coli lac operon
   5879..5900    -  protein_bind   CAP binding site: CAP binding activates transcription in the presence of cAMP. E. coli catabolite activator protein
   5913..6005    -  CDS            lacI (fragment): lac repressor; lacI; The lac repressor binds to the lac operator to inhibit transcription in E. coli. This inhibition can be relieved by adding lactose or isopropyl-β-D-thiogalactopyranoside (IPTG).
   6188..6776    -  rep_origin     ori: high-copy-number ColE1/pMB1/pBR322/pUC origin of replication
   6947..7807    -  CDS            AmpR: β-lactamase; bla; confers resistance to ampicillin, carbenicillin, and related antibiotics
   7808..7912    -  promoter       AmpR promoter: bla
   7983..8027    -  misc_feature   bom (fragment): basis of mobility region from pBR322
   8182..131     +  enhancer       CMV enhancer (across the origin): human cytomegalovirus immediate early enhancer
>Addgene plasmid #174140 | pCMV-T7-SpCas9-NG-P2A-mScarlet (MNW005) | addgene full sequence | sequence record 341918 | Addgene NGS Result
ATATGCCAAGTACGCCCCCTATTGACGTCAATGACGGTAAATGGCCCGCCTGGCATTATGCCCAGTACAT
GACCTTATGGGACTTTCCTACTTGGCAGTACATCTACGTATTAGTCATCGCTATTACCATGGTGATGCGG
TTTTGGCAGTACATCAATGGGCGTGGATAGCGGTTTGACTCACGGGGATTTCCAAGTCTCCACCCCATTG
ACGTCAATGGGAGTTTGTTTTGGCACCAAAATCAACGGGACTTTCCAAAATGTCGTAACAACTCCGCCCC
ATTGACGCAAATGGGCGGTAGGCGTGTACGGTGGGAGGTCTATATAAGCAGAGCTGGTTTAGTGAACCGT
CAGATCCGCTAGAGATCCGCGGCCGCTAATACGACTCACTATAGGGAGAGCCGCCACCATGGACAAGAAG
TACAGCATCGGCCTGGACATCGGCACCAACTCTGTGGGCTGGGCCGTGATCACCGACGAGTACAAGGTGC
CCAGCAAGAAATTCAAGGTGCTGGGCAACACCGACCGGCACAGCATCAAGAAGAACCTGATCGGAGCCCT
GCTGTTCGACAGCGGCGAAACAGCCGAGGCCACCCGGCTGAAGAGAACCGCCAGAAGAAGATACACCAGA
CGGAAGAACCGGATCTGCTATCTGCAAGAGATCTTCAGCAACGAGATGGCCAAGGTGGACGACAGCTTCT
TCCACAGACTGGAAGAGTCCTTCCTGGTGGAAGAGGATAAGAAGCACGAGCGGCACCCCATCTTCGGCAA
CATCGTGGACGAGGTGGCCTACCACGAGAAGTACCCCACCATCTACCACCTGAGAAAGAAACTGGTGGAC
AGCACCGACAAGGCCGACCTGCGGCTGATCTATCTGGCCCTGGCCCACATGATCAAGTTCCGGGGCCACT
TCCTGATCGAGGGCGACCTGAACCCCGACAACAGCGACGTGGACAAGCTGTTCATCCAGCTGGTGCAGAC
CTACAACCAGCTGTTCGAGGAAAACCCCATCAACGCCAGCGGCGTGGACGCCAAGGCCATCCTGTCTGCC
AGACTGAGCAAGAGCAGACGGCTGGAAAATCTGATCGCCCAGCTGCCCGGCGAGAAGAAGAATGGCCTGT
TCGGAAACCTGATTGCCCTGAGCCTGGGCCTGACCCCCAACTTCAAGAGCAACTTCGACCTGGCCGAGGA
TGCCAAACTGCAGCTGAGCAAGGACACCTACGACGACGACCTGGACAACCTGCTGGCCCAGATCGGCGAC
CAGTACGCCGACCTGTTTCTGGCCGCCAAGAACCTGTCCGACGCCATCCTGCTGAGCGACATCCTGAGAG
TGAACACCGAGATCACCAAGGCCCCCCTGAGCGCCTCTATGATCAAGAGATACGACGAGCACCACCAGGA
CCTGACCCTGCTGAAAGCTCTCGTGCGGCAGCAGCTGCCTGAGAAGTACAAAGAGATTTTCTTCGACCAG
AGCAAGAACGGCTACGCCGGCTACATTGACGGCGGAGCCAGCCAGGAAGAGTTCTACAAGTTCATCAAGC
CCATCCTGGAAAAGATGGACGGCACCGAGGAACTGCTCGTGAAGCTGAACAGAGAGGACCTGCTGCGGAA
GCAGCGGACCTTCGACAACGGCAGCATCCCCCACCAGATCCACCTGGGAGAGCTGCACGCCATTCTGCGG
CGGCAGGAAGATTTTTACCCATTCCTGAAGGACAACCGGGAAAAGATCGAGAAGATCCTGACCTTCCGCA
TCCCCTACTACGTGGGCCCTCTGGCCAGGGGAAACAGCAGATTCGCCTGGATGACCAGAAAGAGCGAGGA
AACCATCACCCCCTGGAACTTCGAGGAAGTGGTGGACAAGGGCGCTTCCGCCCAGAGCTTCATCGAGCGG
ATGACCAACTTCGATAAGAACCTGCCCAACGAGAAGGTGCTGCCCAAGCACAGCCTGCTGTACGAGTACT
TCACCGTGTATAACGAGCTGACCAAAGTGAAATACGTGACCGAGGGAATGAGAAAGCCCGCCTTCCTGAG
CGGCGAGCAGAAAAAGGCCATCGTGGACCTGCTGTTCAAGACCAACCGGAAAGTGACCGTGAAGCAGCTG
AAAGAGGACTACTTCAAGAAAATCGAGTGCTTCGACTCCGTGGAAATCTCCGGCGTGGAAGATCGGTTCA
ACGCCTCCCTGGGCACATACCACGATCTGCTGAAAATTATCAAGGACAAGGACTTCCTGGACAATGAGGA
AAACGAGGACATTCTGGAAGATATCGTGCTGACCCTGACACTGTTTGAGGACAGAGAGATGATCGAGGAA
CGGCTGAAAACCTATGCCCACCTGTTCGACGACAAAGTGATGAAGCAGCTGAAGCGGCGGAGATACACCG
GCTGGGGCAGGCTGAGCCGGAAGCTGATCAACGGCATCCGGGACAAGCAGTCCGGCAAGACAATCCTGGA
TTTCCTGAAGTCCGACGGCTTCGCCAACAGAAACTTCATGCAGCTGATCCACGACGACAGCCTGACCTTT
AAAGAGGACATCCAGAAAGCCCAGGTGTCCGGCCAGGGCGATAGCCTGCACGAGCACATTGCCAATCTGG
CCGGCAGCCCCGCCATTAAGAAGGGCATCCTGCAGACAGTGAAGGTGGTGGACGAGCTCGTGAAAGTGAT
GGGCCGGCACAAGCCCGAGAACATCGTGATCGAAATGGCCAGAGAGAACCAGACCACCCAGAAGGGACAG
AAGAACAGCCGCGAGAGAATGAAGCGGATCGAAGAGGGCATCAAAGAGCTGGGCAGCCAGATCCTGAAAG
AACACCCCGTGGAAAACACCCAGCTGCAGAACGAGAAGCTGTACCTGTACTACCTGCAGAATGGGCGGGA
TATGTACGTGGACCAGGAACTGGACATCAACCGGCTGTCCGACTACGATGTGGACCATATCGTGCCTCAG
AGCTTTCTGAAGGACGACTCCATCGACAACAAGGTGCTGACCAGAAGCGACAAGAACCGGGGCAAGAGCG
ACAACGTGCCCTCCGAAGAGGTCGTGAAGAAGATGAAGAACTACTGGCGGCAGCTGCTGAACGCCAAGCT
GATTACCCAGAGAAAGTTCGACAATCTGACCAAGGCCGAGAGAGGCGGCCTGAGCGAACTGGATAAGGCC
GGCTTCATCAAGAGACAGCTGGTGGAAACCCGGCAGATCACAAAGCACGTGGCACAGATCCTGGACTCCC
GGATGAACACTAAGTACGACGAGAATGACAAGCTGATCCGGGAAGTGAAAGTGATCACCCTGAAGTCCAA
GCTGGTGTCCGATTTCCGGAAGGATTTCCAGTTTTACAAAGTGCGCGAGATCAACAACTACCACCACGCC
CACGACGCCTACCTGAACGCCGTCGTGGGAACCGCCCTGATCAAAAAGTACCCTAAGCTGGAAAGCGAGT
TCGTGTACGGCGACTACAAGGTGTACGACGTGCGGAAGATGATCGCCAAGAGCGAGCAGGAAATCGGCAA
GGCTACCGCCAAGTACTTCTTCTACAGCAACATCATGAACTTTTTCAAGACCGAGATTACCCTGGCCAAC
GGCGAGATCCGGAAGCGGCCTCTGATCGAGACAAACGGCGAAACCGGGGAGATCGTGTGGGATAAGGGCC
GGGATTTTGCCACCGTGCGGAAAGTGCTGAGCATGCCCCAAGTGAATATCGTGAAAAAGACCGAGGTGCA
GACAGGCGGCTTCAGCAAAGAGTCTATCAGACCCAAGAGGAACAGCGATAAGCTGATCGCCAGAAAGAAG
GACTGGGACCCTAAGAAGTACGGCGGCTTCGTGAGCCCCACCGTGGCCTATTCTGTGCTGGTGGTGGCCA
AAGTGGAAAAGGGCAAGTCCAAGAAACTGAAGAGTGTGAAAGAGCTGCTGGGGATCACCATCATGGAAAG
AAGCAGCTTCGAGAAGAATCCCATCGACTTTCTGGAAGCCAAGGGCTACAAAGAAGTGAAAAAGGACCTG
ATCATCAAGCTGCCTAAGTACTCCCTGTTCGAGCTGGAAAACGGCCGGAAGAGAATGCTGGCCTCTGCCA
GATTCCTGCAGAAGGGAAACGAACTGGCCCTGCCCTCCAAATATGTGAACTTCCTGTACCTGGCCAGCCA
CTATGAGAAGCTGAAGGGCTCCCCCGAGGATAATGAGCAGAAACAGCTGTTTGTGGAACAGCACAAGCAC
TACCTGGACGAGATCATCGAGCAGATCAGCGAGTTCTCCAAGAGAGTGATCCTGGCCGACGCTAATCTGG
ACAAAGTGCTGTCCGCCTACAACAAGCACCGGGATAAGCCCATCAGAGAGCAGGCCGAGAATATCATCCA
CCTGTTTACCCTGACCAATCTGGGAGCCCCTAGAGCCTTCAAGTACTTTGACACCACCATCGACCGGAAG
GTGTACAGAAGCACCAAAGAGGTGCTGGACGCCACCCTGATCCACCAGAGCATCACCGGCCTGTACGAGA
CACGGATCGACCTGTCTCAGCTGGGAGGCGACGGATCCGGCGGAGGCGGAAGCGGGAAAAGAACCGCCGA
CGGCAGCGAATTCGAGCCCAAGAAGAAGAGGAAAGTCTCGAGCGGAGGCGACTACAAAGACCATGACGGT
GATTATAAAGATCATGACATCGATTACAAGGATGACGATGACAAGGGAGGCGGTGGAAGCGGCGCAACAA
ACTTCTCTCTGCTGAAACAAGCCGGAGATGTCGAAGAGAATCCTGGACCGATGGTGAGCAAGGGCGAGGC
AGTGATCAAGGAGTTCATGCGGTTCAAGGTGCACATGGAGGGCTCCATGAACGGCCACGAGTTCGAGATC
GAGGGCGAGGGCGAGGGCCGCCCCTACGAGGGCACCCAGACCGCCAAGCTGAAGGTGACCAAGGGTGGCC
CCCTGCCCTTCTCCTGGGACATCCTGTCCCCTCAGTTCATGTACGGCTCCAGGGCCTTCACCAAGCACCC
CGCCGACATCCCCGACTACTATAAGCAGTCCTTCCCCGAGGGCTTCAAGTGGGAGCGCGTGATGAACTTC
GAGGACGGCGGCGCCGTGACCGTGACCCAGGACACCTCCCTGGAGGACGGCACCCTGATCTACAAGGTGA
AGCTCCGCGGCACCAACTTCCCTCCTGACGGCCCCGTAATGCAGAAGAAGACAATGGGCTGGGAAGCGTC
CACCGAGCGGTTGTACCCCGAGGACGGCGTGCTGAAGGGCGACATTAAGATGGCCCTGCGCCTGAAGGAC
GGCGGCCGCTACCTGGCGGACTTCAAGACCACCTACAAGGCCAAGAAGCCCGTGCAGATGCCCGGCGCCT
ACAACGTCGACCGCAAGTTGGACATCACCTCCCACAACGAGGACTACACCGTGGTGGAACAGTACGAACG
CTCCGAGGGCCGCCACTCCACCGGCGGCATGGACGAGCTGTACAAGTGACCGGTCATCATCACCATCACC
ATTGAGTTTAAACCCGCTGATCAGCCTCGACTGTGCCTTCTAGTTGCCAGCCATCTGTTGTTTGCCCCTC
CCCCGTGCCTTCCTTGACCCTGGAAGGTGCCACTCCCACTGTCCTTTCCTAATAAAATGAGGAAATTGCA
TCGCATTGTCTGAGTAGGTGTCATTCTATTCTGGGGGGTGGGGTGGGGCAGGACAGCAAGGGGGAGGATT
GGGAAGACAATAGCAGGCATGCTGGGGATGCGGTGGGCTCTATGGCTTCTGAGGCGGAAAGAACCAGCTG
GGGCTCGATACCGTCGACCTCTAGCTAGAGCTTGGCGTAATCATGGTCATAGCTGTTTCCTGTGTGAAAT
TGTTATCCGCTCACAATTCCACACAACATACGAGCCGGAAGCATAAAGTGTAAAGCCTAGGGTGCCTAAT
GAGTGAGCTAACTCACATTAATTGCGTTGCGCTCACTGCCCGCTTTCCAGTCGGGAAACCTGTCGTGCCA
GCTGCATTAATGAATCGGCCAACGCGCGGGGAGAGGCGGTTTGCGTATTGGGCGCTCTTCCGCTTCCTCG
CTCACTGACTCGCTGCGCTCGGTCGTTCGGCTGCGGCGAGCGGTATCAGCTCACTCAAAGGCGGTAATAC
GGTTATCCACAGAATCAGGGGATAACGCAGGAAAGAACATGTGAGCAAAAGGCCAGCAAAAGGCCAGGAA
CCGTAAAAAGGCCGCGTTGCTGGCGTTTTTCCATAGGCTCCGCCCCCCTGACGAGCATCACAAAAATCGA
CGCTCAAGTCAGAGGTGGCGAAACCCGACAGGACTATAAAGATACCAGGCGTTTCCCCCTGGAAGCTCCC
TCGTGCGCTCTCCTGTTCCGACCCTGCCGCTTACCGGATACCTGTCCGCCTTTCTCCCTTCGGGAAGCGT
GGCGCTTTCTCATAGCTCACGCTGTAGGTATCTCAGTTCGGTGTAGGTCGTTCGCTCCAAGCTGGGCTGT
GTGCACGAACCCCCCGTTCAGCCCGACCGCTGCGCCTTATCCGGTAACTATCGTCTTGAGTCCAACCCGG
TAAGACACGACTTATCGCCACTGGCAGCAGCCACTGGTAACAGGATTAGCAGAGCGAGGTATGTAGGCGG
TGCTACAGAGTTCTTGAAGTGGTGGCCTAACTACGGCTACACTAGAAGAACAGTATTTGGTATCTGCGCT
CTGCTGAAGCCAGTTACCTTCGGAAAAAGAGTTGGTAGCTCTTGATCCGGCAAACAAACCACCGCTGGTA
GCGGTGGTTTTTTTGTTTGCAAGCAGCAGATTACGCGCAGAAAAAAAGGATCTCAAGAAGATCCTTTGAT
CTTTTCTACGGGGTCTGACGCTCAGTGGAACGAAAACTCACGTTAAGGGATTTTGGTCATGAGATTATCA
AAAAGGATCTTCACCTAGATCCTTTTAAATTAAAAATGAAGTTTTAAATCAATCTAAAGTATATATGAGT
AAACTTGGTCTGACAGTTACCAATGCTTAATCAGTGAGGCACCTATCTCAGCGATCTGTCTATTTCGTTC
ATCCATAGTTGCCTGACTCCCCGTCGTGTAGATAACTACGATACGGGAGGGCTTACCATCTGGCCCCAGT
GCTGCAATGATACCGCGAGACCCACGCTCACCGGCTCCAGATTTATCAGCAATAAACCAGCCAGCCGGAA
GGGCCGAGCGCAGAAGTGGTCCTGCAACTTTATCCGCCTCCATCCAGTCTATTAATTGTTGCCGGGAAGC
TAGAGTAAGTAGTTCGCCAGTTAATAGTTTGCGCAACGTTGTTGCCATTGCTACAGGCATCGTGGTGTCA
CGCTCGTCGTTTGGTATGGCTTCATTCAGCTCCGGTTCCCAACGATCAAGGCGAGTTACATGATCCCCCA
TGTTGTGCAAAAAAGCGGTTAGCTCCTTCGGTCCTCCGATCGTTGTCAGAAGTAAGTTGGCCGCAGTGTT
ATCACTCATGGTTATGGCAGCACTGCATAATTCTCTTACTGTCATGCCATCCGTAAGATGCTTTTCTGTG
ACTGGTGAGTACTCAACCAAGTCATTCTGAGAATAGTGTATGCGGCGACCGAGTTGCTCTTGCCCGGCGT
CAATACGGGATAATACCGCGCCACATAGCAGAACTTTAAAAGTGCTCATCATTGGAAAACGTTCTTCGGG
GCGAAAACTCTCAAGGATCTTACCGCTGTTGAGATCCAGTTCGATGTAACCCACTCGTGCACCCAACTGA
TCTTCAGCATCTTTTACTTTCACCAGCGTTTCTGGGTGAGCAAAAACAGGAAGGCAAAATGCCGCAAAAA
AGGGAATAAGGGCGACACGGAAATGTTGAATACTCATACTCTTCCTTTTTCAATATTATTGAAGCATTTA
TCAGGGTTATTGTCTCATGAGCGGATACATATTTGAATGTATTTAGAAAAATAAACAAATAGGGGTTCCG
CGCACATTTCCCCGAAAAGTGCCACCTGACGTCGACGGATCGGGAGATCGATCTCCCGATCCCCTAGGGT
CGACTCTCAGTACAATCTGCTCTGATGCCGCATAGTTAAGCCAGTATCTGCTCCCTGCTTGTGTGTTGGA
GGTCGCTGAGTAGTGCGCGAGCAAAATTTAAGCTACAACAAGGCAAGGCTTGACCGACAATTGCATGAAG
AATCTGCTTAGGGTTAGGCGTTTTGCGCTGCTTCGCGATGTACGGGCCAGATATACGCGTTGACATTGAT
TATTGACTAGTTATTAATAGTAATCAATTACGGGGTCATTAGTTCATAGCCCATATATGGAGTTCCGCGT
TACATAACTTACGGTAAATGGCCCGCCTGGCTGACCGCCCAACGACCCCCGCCCATTGACGTCAATAATG
ACGTATGTTCCCATAGTAACGCCAATAGGGACTTTCCATTGACGTCAATGGGTGGAGTATTTACGGTAAA
CTGCCCACTTGGCAGTACATCAAGTGTATC
